Addgene plasmid #133048: pRSF-1b-S15-T79C
Purpose: Expresses tagless S15-T79C mutant ribosomal protein in E.coli
Depositing lab: James Williamson. Depositing organization: Scripps California (The Scripps Research Institute). Publication: Transient Protein-RNA Interactions Guide Nascent Ribosomal RNA Folding. Duss O, Stepanyuk GA, Puglisi JD, Williamson JR. Cell. 2019 Nov 27;179(6):1357-1369.e16. doi: 10.1016/j.cell.2019.10.035. Epub 2019 Nov 21. PubMed 31761533.
Backbone
  Vector backbone: pRSF-1b
  Backbone manufacturer: Novagen
  Vector type: Bacterial Expression
Growth in bacteria
  Bacterial resistance: Kanamycin, 50 μg/mL
  Growth temperature: 37°C
  Growth strain: DH5alpha
  Copy number: High Copy
Gene/Insert
  Gene/Insert name: S15 E.coli ribosomal protein (alt name: rpsO)
  Species: E.coli
  Insert size (bp): 270
  Mutation: T79C
  Entrez Gene: rpsO (a.k.a. b3165, ECK3154, secC)
  Promoter: T7
  Cloning method: Gibson Cloning
  Sequencing primers: 5′ T7 forward; 3′ T7 reverse
Terms and licenses: Academic/Nonprofit Terms; Industry Terms: Not Available to Industry
How to cite: pRSF-1b-S15-T79C was a gift from James Williamson (Addgene plasmid # 133048 ; http://n2t.net/addgene:133048 ; RRID:Addgene_133048)
