[The description below was written by a language model from this plasmid's Addgene catalogue record and pLannotate feature annotations shown in this document.]
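Description:
pRSF-1b-S15-T79C is a bacterial expression plasmid built on the Novagen pRSF-1b backbone for producing an untagged Thr79-to-Cys mutant of the Escherichia coli small-subunit ribosomal protein S15 (rpsO). The sequenced construct is about 3.7 kb and is maintained in E. coli through the RSF1030-derived origin, recorded as high copy and compatible with plasmids carrying other origin types. Selection is by kanamycin, through an aminoglycoside phosphotransferase gene driven by a bla-type promoter.

The roughly 270 bp rpsO coding sequence, inserted by Gibson assembly, sits in a standard T7lac expression cassette. A T7 promoter is immediately followed by a lac operator, then the efficient ribosome binding site from phage T7 gene 10, the S15 open reading frame, and a T7 terminator. The plasmid also carries lacI under its own promoter, so the lac repressor holds the cassette off until an inducer such as IPTG is added. Transcription requires a host that supplies T7 RNA polymerase. No affinity tag is annotated on the coding sequence, in line with the stated tagless design. The short fragments annotated as a solubility tag, tetracycline resistance gene pieces and a partial bla promoter appear to be backbone remnants or annotation matches rather than functional elements.

The record states only that the plasmid expresses the mutant protein and does not explain the purpose of the substitution. An introduced cysteine is commonly used for site-specific chemical labelling, which would fit the associated study of transient protein–RNA interactions during nascent ribosomal RNA folding, but this is an inference.
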