Features (pLannotate 1.2.2; 15 found; start..end, strand, type, name):
      3..27      +  protein_bind   lac operator: The lac repressor binds to the lac operator to inhibit transcription in E. coli. This inhibition can be relieved by adding lactose or isopropyl-β-D-thiogalactopyranoside (IPTG). lac repressor encoded by lacI
     42..64      +  RBS            RBS: efficient ribosome binding site from bacteriophage T7 gene 10 (Olins and Rangwala, 1989)
     71..337     +  CDS            rpsO: RS15_ECOLI - Also known as secC. Experimental evidence at protein level: Swiss-Prot protein existence level 1. In the E.coli 70S ribosome it has been modeled (PubMed:12809609) to contact the 23S rRNA of the 50S subunit forming part of bridge B4. In the two 3.5 A resolved ribosome structures (PubMed:16272117) there are minor differences between side-chain conformations. From Escherichia coli (strain K12).
    349..366     +  CDS            SET1 (fragment): solubility-enhancement tag derived from T7 phage gene 10B
    374..421     +  terminator     T7 terminator: transcription terminator for bacteriophage T7 RNA polymerase
    585..642     +  promoter       AmpR promoter (fragment): bla
    651..1466    -  CDS            KanR: aminoglycoside phosphotransferase; aph(3')-Ia; confers resistance to kanamycin in bacteria or G418 (Geneticin®) in eukaryotes
   1467..1558    -  promoter       AmpR promoter: bla
   1574..2323    -  rep_origin     RSF ori: Plasmids containing the RSF 1030 origin of replication can be propagated in E. coli cells that contain additional plasmids with compatible origins.
   2406..2470    -  CDS            TcR (fragment): tetracycline efflux protein; tet; confers resistance to tetracycline
   2485..2506    -  protein_bind   CAP binding site: CAP binding activates transcription in the presence of cAMP. E. coli catabolite activator protein
   2519..3601    -  CDS            lacI: lac repressor; lacI; The lac repressor binds to the lac operator to inhibit transcription in E. coli. This inhibition can be relieved by adding lactose or isopropyl-β-D-thiogalactopyranoside (IPTG).
   3602..3679    -  promoter       lacI promoter: lacI
   3687..3722    -  CDS            TcR (fragment): tetracycline efflux protein; tet; confers resistance to tetracycline
   3725..2       +  promoter       T7 promoter (across the origin): promoter for bacteriophage T7 RNA polymerase
>Addgene plasmid #133048 | pRSF-1b-S15-T79C | addgene full sequence | sequence record 263306 | Addgene NGS Result
GGGGAATTGTGAGCGGATAACAATTCCCCTGTAGAAATAATTTTGTTTAACTTTAATAAGGAGATATACC
ATGTCTCTAAGTACTGAAGCAACAGCTAAAATCGTTTCTGAGTTTGGTCGTGACGCAAACGACACCGGTT
CTACCGAAGTTCAGGTAGCACTGCTGACTGCACAGATCAACCACCTGCAGGGCCACTTTGCAGAGCACAA
AAAAGATCACCACAGCCGTCGTGGTCTGCTGCGCATGGTTTCTCAGCGTCGTAAACTGCTCGACTACCTG
AAACGTAAAGACGTAGCACGTTACTGCCAGCTCATCGAGCGCCTGGGTCTGCGTCGCTAATTAACCTAGG
CTGCTGCCACCGCTGAGCAATAACTAGCATAACCCCTTGGGGCCTCTAAACGGGTCTTGAGGGGTTTTTT
GCTGAAACCTCAGGCATTTGAGAAGCACACGGTCACACTGCTTCCGGTAGTCAATAAACCGGTAAACCAG
CAATAGACATAAGCGGCTATTTAACGACCCTGCCCTGAACCGACGACAAGCTGACGACCGGGTCTCCGCA
AGTGGCACTTTTCGGGGAAATGTGCGCGGAACCCCTATTTGTTTATTTTTCTAAATACATTCAAATATGT
ATCCGCTCATGAATTAATTCTTAGAAAAACTCATCGAGCATCAAATGAAACTGCAATTTATTCATATCAG
GATTATCAATACCATATTTTTGAAAAAGCCGTTTCTGTAATGAAGGAGAAAACTCACCGAGGCAGTTCCA
TAGGATGGCAAGATCCTGGTATCGGTCTGCGATTCCGACTCGTCCAACATCAATACAACCTATTAATTTC
CCCTCGTCAAAAATAAGGTTATCAAGTGAGAAATCACCATGAGTGACGACTGAATCCGGTGAGAATGGCA
AAAGTTTATGCATTTCTTTCCAGACTTGTTCAACAGGCCAGCCATTACGCTCGTCATCAAAATCACTCGC
ATCAACCAAACCGTTATTCATTCGTGATTGCGCCTGAGCGAGACGAAATACGCGGTCGCTGTTAAAAGGA
CAATTACAAACAGGAATCGAATGCAACCGGCGCAGGAACACTGCCAGCGCATCAACAATATTTTCACCTG
AATCAGGATATTCTTCTAATACCTGGAATGCTGTTTTCCCGGGGATCGCAGTGGTGAGTAACCATGCATC
ATCAGGAGTACGGATAAAATGCTTGATGGTCGGAAGAGGCATAAATTCCGTCAGCCAGTTTAGTCTGACC
ATCTCATCTGTAACATCATTGGCAACGCTACCTTTGCCATGTTTCAGAAACAACTCTGGCGCATCGGGCT
TCCCATACAATCGATAGATTGTCGCACCTGATTGCCCGACATTATCGCGAGCCCATTTATACCCATATAA
ATCAGCATCCATGTTGGAATTTAATCGCGGCCTAGAGCAAGACGTTTCCCGTTGAATATGGCTCATACTC
TTCCTTTTTCAATATTATTGAAGCATTTATCAGGGTTATTGTCTCATGAGCGGATACATATTTGAATGTA
TTTAGAAAAATAAACAAATAGGCATGCAGCGCTCTTCCGCTTCCTCGCTCACTGACTCGCTACGCTCGGT
CGTTCGACTGCGGCGAGCGGTGTCAGCTCACTCAAAAGCGGTAATACGGTTATCCACAGAATCAGGGGAT
AAAGCCGGAAAGAACATGTGAGCAAAAAGCAAAGCACCGGAAGAAGCCAACGCCGCAGGCGTTTTTCCAT
AGGCTCCGCCCCCCTGACGAGCATCACAAAAATCGACGCTCAAGCCAGAGGTGGCGAAACCCGACAGGAC
TATAAAGATACCAGGCGTTTCCCCCTGGAAGCTCCCTCGTGCGCTCTCCTGTTCCGACCCTGCCGCTTAC
CGGATACCTGTCCGCCTTTCTCCCTTCGGGAAGCGTGGCGCTTTCTCATAGCTCACGCTGTTGGTATCTC
AGTTCGGTGTAGGTCGTTCGCTCCAAGCTGGGCTGTGTGCACGAACCCCCCGTTCAGCCCGACCGCTGCG
CCTTATCCGGTAACTATCGTCTTGAGTCCAACCCGGTAAGACACGACTTATCGCCACTGGCAGCAGCCAT
TGGTAACTGATTTAGAGGACTTTGTCTTGAAGTTATGCACCTGTTAAGGCTAAACTGAAAGAACAGATTT
TGGTGAGTGCGGTCCTCCAACCCACTTACCTTGGTTCAAAGAGTTGGTAGCTCAGCGAACCTTGAGAAAA
CCACCGTTGGTAGCGGTGGTTTTTCTTTATTTATGAGATGATGAATCAATCGGTCTATCAAGTCAACGAA
CAGCTATTCCGTTACTCTAGATTTCAGTGCAATTTATCTCTTCAAATGTAGCACCTGAAGTCAGCCCCAT
ACGATATAAGTTGTAATTCTCATGTTAGTCATGCCCCGCGCCCACCGGAAGGAGCTGACTGGGTTGAAGG
CTCTCAAGGGCATCGGTCGAGATCCCGGTGCCTAATGAGTGAGCTAACTTACATTAATTGCGTTGCGCTC
ACTGCCCGCTTTCCAGTCGGGAAACCTGTCGTGCCAGCTGCATTAATGAATCGGCCAACGCGCGGGGAGA
GGCGGTTTGCGTATTGGGCGCCAGGGTGGTTTTTCTTTTCACCAGTGAGACGGGCAACAGCTGATTGCCC
TTCACCGCCTGGCCCTGAGAGAGTTGCAGCAAGCGGTCCACGCTGGTTTGCCCCAGCAGGCGAAAATCCT
GTTTGATGGTGGTTAACGGCGGGATATAACATGAGCTGTCTTCGGTATCGTCGTATCCCACTACCGAGAT
GTCCGCACCAACGCGCAGCCCGGACTCGGTAATGGCGCGCATTGCGCCCAGCGCCATCTGATCGTTGGCA
ACCAGCATCGCAGTGGGAACGATGCCCTCATTCAGCATTTGCATGGTTTGTTGAAAACCGGACATGGCAC
TCCAGTCGCCTTCCCGTTCCGCTATCGGCTGAATTTGATTGCGAGTGAGATATTTATGCCAGCCAGCCAG
ACGCAGACGCGCCGAGACAGAACTTAATGGGCCCGCTAACAGCGCGATTTGCTGGTGACCCAATGCGACC
AGATGCTCCACGCCCAGTCGCGTACCGTCTTCATGGGAGAAAATAATACTGTTGATGGGTGTCTGGTCAG
AGACATCAAGAAATAACGCCGGAACATTAGTGCAGGCAGCTTCCACAGCAATGGCATCCTGGTCATCCAG
CGGATAGTTAATGATCAGCCCACTGACGCGTTGCGCGAGAAGATTGTGCACCGCCGCTTTACAGGCTTCG
ACGCCGCTTCGTTCTACCATCGACACCACCACGCTGGCACCCAGTTGATCGGCGCGAGATTTAATCGCCG
CGACAATTTGCGACGGCGCGTGCAGGGCCAGACTGGAGGTGGCAACGCCAATCAGCAACGACTGTTTGCC
CGCCAGTTGTTGTGCCACGCGGTTGGGAATGTAATTCAGCTCCGCCATCGCCGCTTCCACTTTTTCCCGC
GTTTTCGCAGAAACGTGGCTGGCCTGGTTCACCACGCGGGAAACGGTCTGATAAGAGACACCGGCATACT
CTGCGACATCGTATAACGTTACTGGTTTCACATTCACCACCCTGAATTGACTCTCTTCCGGGCGCTATCA
TGCCATACCGCGAAAGGTTTTGCGCCATTCGATGGTGTCCGGGATCTCGACGCTCTCCCTTATGCGACTC
CTGCATTAGGAAATTAATACGACTCACTATA
