>Addgene plasmid #133048 | pRSF-1b-S15-T79C | depositor partial sequence | sequence record 255752 | T7 promoter forward
TTTAACGGTACATTCCCTGTAGAATAATTTTGTTTAACTTTAATAAGGAGATATACCATGTCTCTAAGTA
CTGAAGCAACAGCTAAAATCGTTTCTGAGTTTGGTCGTGACGCAAACGACACCGGTTCTACCGAAGTTCA
GGTAGCACTGCTGACTGCACAGATCAACCACCTGCAGGGCCACTTTGCAGAGCACAAAAAAGATCACCAC
AGCCGTCGTGGTCTGCTGCGCATGGTTTCTCAGCGTCGTAAACTGCTCGACTACCTGAAACGTAAAGACG
TAGCACGTTACTGCCAGCTCATCGAGCGCCTGGGTCTGCGTCGCTAATTAACCTAGGCTGCTGCCACCGC
TGAGCAATAACTAGCATAACCCCTTGGGGCCTCTAAACGGGTCTTGAGGGGTTTTTTGCTGAAACCTCAG
GCATTTGAGAAGCACACGGTCACACTGCTTCCGGTAGTCAATAAACCGGTAAACCAGCAATAGACATAAG
CGGCTATTTAACGACCCTGCCCTGAACCGACGACAAGCTGACGACCGGGTCTCCGCAAGTGGCACTTTTC
GGGGAAATGTGCGCGGAACCCCTATTTGTTTATTTTTCTAAATACATTCAAATATGTATCCGCTCATGAA
TTAATTCTTAGAAAAACTCATCGAGCATCAAATGAAACTGCAATTTATTCATATCAGGATTATCAATACC
ATATTTTTGAAAAAGCCGTTTCTGTAATGAAGGAGAAAACTCACCGAGGCAGTTCCATAGGATGGCAAGA
TCCTGGTATCGGTCTGCGATTCCGACTCGTCCAACATCAATACAACCTATTAATTTCCCCTCGTCAAAAT
AAAGTTATCAAGTGAGAAATCACCATGAGTGACGACTGAATCCGGTGAGAATGGCAAAAGTTTATGCATT
TCTTTCCAGACTTGTTCAACAGGGCCAGCCATTACGCTCGTCATCAAAATCACTCGCATCAACCAAACCG
TTATTCATTCGTGATTGCGCCTGAGCGAGACGAAATACGCGGTCGCTGTTAAGGACATTACAAACAGGAT
CGAATGCAACGGGGCAGGAACACTGCAAGCGCATCAACAAAATTTTCACCTGGAATCAGGAAATCCTCTG
